Addgene plasmid #113156: pOTTC1270 - pAAV Rosa26 gRNA A+B EF1a EGFP
Purpose: An AAV vector that expresses guide RNAs targeting rat Rosa26 and expresses EGFP reporter
Depositing lab: Brandon Harvey. Depositing organization: National Institute on Drug Abuse (NIDA). Publication: Neuron-Specific Genome Modification in the Adult Rat Brain Using CRISPR-Cas9 Transgenic Rats. Back S, Necarsulmer J, Whitaker LR, Coke LM, Koivula P, Heathward EJ, Fortuno LV, Zhang Y, Yeh CG, Baldwin HA, Spencer MD, Mejias-Aponte CA, Pickel J, Hoffman AF, Spivak CE, Lupica CR, Underhill SM, Amara SG, Domanskyi A, Anttila JE, Airavaara M, Hope BT, Hamra FK, Richie CT, Harvey BK. Neuron. 2019 Feb 8. pii: S0896-6273(19)30062-5. doi: 10.1016/j.neuron.2019.01.035. PubMed 30792150.
Backbone
  Vector backbone: pOTTC407
  Backbone manufacturer: NIDA OTTC
  Backbone size w/o insert (bp): 6000
  Total vector size (bp): 6981
  Vector type: Mammalian Expression, AAV, CRISPR
Growth in bacteria
  Bacterial resistance: Ampicillin, 100 μg/mL
  Growth temperature: 30°C
  Growth strain: NEB Stable
  Copy number: Low Copy
Gene/Insert
  Gene/Insert name: Two gRNAs for rat Rosa26
  gRNA/shRNA sequence: GAGTCTTTCTGGAAGATAGG and GCAGATCACGAGGGAAGAAG
  Species: R. norvegicus (rat)
  Promoter: mU6 and hU6
  Cloning method: Ligation Independent Cloning
  Sequencing primers: 5′ CCTCGCACAGACTTGTGGGA; 3′ AAATGGACTATCATATGCTTACCGTAACTTGAAAG
Terms and licenses: Academic/Nonprofit Terms; Industry Terms: Not Available to Industry
How to cite: pOTTC1270 - pAAV Rosa26 gRNA A+B EF1a EGFP was a gift from Brandon Harvey (Addgene plasmid # 113156 ; http://n2t.net/addgene:113156 ; RRID:Addgene_113156)
