[The description below was written by a language model from this plasmid's Addgene catalogue record and the feature table of its GenBank file.]
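Description:
pOTTC1270 - pAAV Rosa26 gRNA A+B EF1a EGFP is an adeno-associated virus transfer plasmid built on the pOTTC407 backbone. It delivers two CRISPR guide RNAs against the rat Rosa26 locus together with a green fluorescent reporter. The plasmid is maintained in E. coli through a ColE1/pUC-type origin and selected with ampicillin via the bla gene. An f1 phage origin is also present. The catalogue lists the plasmid as low copy although the annotated origin is a high-copy type. It also names a recombination-deficient growth strain, a common choice for keeping ITRs stable. The catalogue gives a total size of 6981 bp, while the held sequence record is 6935 bp; the record does not explain the difference.

Everything to be packaged lies between two AAV2 inverted terminal repeats, which provide the signals for replication and encapsidation of the vector genome. Just inside the left ITR, a mouse U6 RNA polymerase III promoter on the reverse strand drives one guide fused to the Streptococcus pyogenes Cas9 gRNA scaffold. Near the right ITR, a human U6 promoter drives the second guide and scaffold in the forward direction. Using two different U6 promoters reduces sequence repetition within the vector.

Between these units sits a Pol II cassette. The human EF-1-alpha promoter with its intron A is followed by a Kozak sequence, EGFP, a WPRE to boost transcript stability and expression, and the human growth hormone polyadenylation signal.

The vector encodes no Cas9, so editing depends on nuclease supplied separately. The associated publication describes Cas9 transgenic rats used for neuron-specific genome modification in the adult brain. EGFP marks the transduced cells.
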