LOCUS       Exported 6935 bp ds-DNA circular SYN 12-MAY-2021
DEFINITION  An AAV vector that expresses guide RNAs targeting rat Rosa26 and
            expresses EGFP reporter.
ACCESSION   .
VERSION     .
KEYWORDS    pOTTC1270 - pAAV Rosa26 gRNA A+B EF1a EGFP
SOURCE      synthetic DNA construct
  ORGANISM  synthetic DNA construct
REFERENCE   1 (bases 1 to 6935)
  AUTHORS   Back S, Necarsulmer J, Whitaker LR, Coke LM, Koivula P, Heathward
            EJ, Fortuno LV, Zhang Y, Yeh CG, Baldwin HA, Spencer MD,
            Mejias-Aponte CA, Pickel J, Hoffman AF, Spivak CE, Lupica CR,
            Underhill SM, Amara SG, Domanskyi A, Anttila JE, Airavaara M, Hope
            BT, Hamra FK, Richie CT, Harvey BK
  TITLE     Neuron-Specific Genome Modification in the Adult Rat Brain Using
            CRISPR-Cas9 Transgenic Rats.
  JOURNAL   Neuron. 2019 Feb 8. pii: S0896-6273(19)30062-5. doi:
            10.1016/j.neuron.2019.01.035.
  PUBMED    30792150
REFERENCE   2 (bases 1 to 6935)
  AUTHORS   .
  TITLE     Direct Submission
  JOURNAL   Exported May 12, 2021 from SnapGene Server 1.1.58
            http://www.snapgene.com
FEATURES             Location/Qualifiers
     source          1..6935
                     /organism="synthetic DNA construct"
                     /mol_type="other DNA"
     repeat_region   1..130
                     /label=AAV2 ITR (alternate)
                     /note="Functional equivalent of wild-type AAV2 ITR"
     misc_RNA        complement(183..258)
                     /label=gRNA scaffold
                     /note="guide RNA scaffold for the Streptococcus pyogenes
                     CRISPR/Cas9 system"
     promoter        complement(281..594)
                     /label=U6 promoter
                     /note="RNA polymerase III promoter for mouse U6 snRNA (Das
                     et al., 1988)"
     primer_bind     complement(342..362)
                     /label=mU6-F
                     /note="Mouse U6 promoter, forward primer"
     promoter        722..1900
                     /label=EF-1-alpha promoter
                     /note="strong constitutive promoter for human elongation
                     factor EF-1-alpha"
     intron          953..1891
                     /label=EF-1-alpha intron A
                     /note="intron upstream of the start codon of human
                     EF-1-alpha"
     primer_bind     1848..1868
                     /label=EF1a-F
                     /note="Human elongation factor-1a promoter, forward primer"
     regulatory      1920..1929
                     /regulatory_class="other"
                     /note="vertebrate consensus sequence for strong initiation
                     of translation (Kozak, 1987)"
     CDS             1926..2645
                     /codon_start=1
                     /product="the original enhanced GFP (Yang et al., 1996)"
                     /label=EGFP
                     /note="mammalian codon-optimized"
                     /translation="MVSKGEELFTGVVPILVELDGDVNGHKFSVSGEGEGDATYGKLTL
                     KFICTTGKLPVPWPTLVTTLTYGVQCFSRYPDHMKQHDFFKSAMPEGYVQERTIFFKDD
                     GNYKTRAEVKFEGDTLVNRIELKGIDFKEDGNILGHKLEYNYNSHNVYIMADKQKNGIK
                     VNFKIRHNIEDGSVQLADHYQQNTPIGDGPVLLPDNHYLSTQSALSKDPNEKRDHMVLL
                     EFVTAAGITLGMDELYK"
     CDS             1926..2642
                     /codon_start=1
                     /product="enhanced GFP"
                     /label=EGFP
                     /translation="MVSKGEELFTGVVPILVELDGDVNGHKFSVSGEGEGDATYGKLTL
                     KFICTTGKLPVPWPTLVTTLTYGVQCFSRYPDHMKQHDFFKSAMPEGYVQERTIFFKDD
                     GNYKTRAEVKFEGDTLVNRIELKGIDFKEDGNILGHKLEYNYNSHNVYIMADKQKNGIK
                     VNFKIRHNIEDGSVQLADHYQQNTPIGDGPVLLPDNHYLSTQSALSKDPNEKRDHMVLL
                     EFVTAAGITLGMDELYK"
     primer_bind     complement(1971..1992)
                     /label=EGFP-N
                     /note="EGFP, reverse primer"
     primer_bind     complement(2232..2251)
                     /label=EXFP-R
                     /note="For distinguishing EGFP variants, reverse primer"
     primer_bind     2579..2600
                     /label=EGFP-C
                     /note="EGFP, forward primer"
     misc_feature    2679..3267
                     /label=WPRE
                     /note="woodchuck hepatitis virus posttranscriptional
                     regulatory element"
     primer_bind     complement(2732..2752)
                     /label=WPRE-R
                     /note="WPRE, reverse primer"
     CDS             complement(3150..3161)
                     /codon_start=1
                     /product="Factor Xa recognition and cleavage site"
                     /label=Factor Xa site
                     /translation="IEGR"
     polyA_signal    3299..3775
                     /label=hGH poly(A) signal
                     /note="human growth hormone polyadenylation signal"
     primer_bind     complement(3498..3517)
                     /label=hGH-PA-R
                     /note="Human growth hormone terminator, reverse primer"
     promoter        3817..4057
                     /label=U6 promoter
                     /note="RNA polymerase III promoter for human U6 snRNA"
     primer_bind     3817..3837
                     /label=hU6-F
                     /note="Human U6 promoter, forward primer"
     primer_bind     3988..4007
                     /label=LKO.1 5'
                     /note="Human U6 promoter, forward primer"
     misc_RNA        4086..4161
                     /label=gRNA scaffold
                     /note="guide RNA scaffold for the Streptococcus pyogenes
                     CRISPR/Cas9 system"
     repeat_region   4198..4338
                     /label=AAV2 ITR
                     /note="inverted terminal repeat of adeno-associated virus
                     serotype 2"
     repeat_region   4198..4327
                     /label=AAV2 ITR
     rep_origin      4413..4868
                     /direction=RIGHT
                     /label=f1 ori
                     /note="f1 bacteriophage origin of replication; arrow
                     indicates direction of (+) strand synthesis"
     primer_bind     complement(4500..4519)
                     /label=F1ori-R
                     /note="F1 origin, reverse primer"
     primer_bind     4710..4731
                     /label=F1ori-F
                     /note="F1 origin, forward primer"
     primer_bind     complement(4885..4904)
                     /label=pRS-marker
                     /note="pRS vectors, use to sequence yeast selectable
                     marker"
     primer_bind     5004..5026
                     /label=pGEX 3'
                     /note="pGEX vectors, reverse primer"
     primer_bind     complement(5064..5082)
                     /label=pBRforEco
                     /note="pBR322 vectors, upsteam of EcoRI site, forward
                     primer"
     promoter        5150..5254
                     /gene="bla"
                     /label=AmpR promoter
     CDS             5255..6115
                     /codon_start=1
                     /gene="bla"
                     /product="beta-lactamase"
                     /label=AmpR
                     /note="confers resistance to ampicillin, carbenicillin, and
                     related antibiotics"
                     /translation="MSIQHFRVALIPFFAAFCLPVFAHPETLVKVKDAEDQLGARVGYI
                     ELDLNSGKILESFRPEERFPMMSTFKVLLCGAVLSRIDAGQEQLGRRIHYSQNDLVEYS
                     PVTEKHLTDGMTVRELCSAAITMSDNTAANLLLTTIGGPKELTAFLHNMGDHVTRLDRW
                     EPELNEAIPNDERDTTMPVAMATTLRKLLTGELLTLASRQQLIDWMEADKVAGPLLRSA
                     LPAGWFIADKSGAGERGSRGIIAALGPDGKPSRIVVIYTTGSQATMDERNRQIAEIGAS
                     LIKHW"
     primer_bind     complement(5473..5492)
                     /label=Amp-R
                     /note="Ampicillin resistance gene, reverse primer"
     rep_origin      6286..6874
                     /direction=RIGHT
                     /label=ori
                     /note="high-copy-number ColE1/pMB1/pBR322/pUC origin of
                     replication"
     primer_bind     6775..6794
                     /label=pBR322ori-F
                     /note="pBR322 origin, forward primer"
ORIGIN
        1 cctgcaggca gctgcgcgct cgctcgctca ctgaggccgc ccgggcgtcg ggcgaccttt
       61 ggtcgcccgg cctcagtgag cgagcgagcg cgcagagagg gagtggccaa ctccatcact
      121 aggggttcct gcggccgcac gcgtaagctg gagctccacc gcggcgtctc agtacaaaaa
      181 aagcaccgac tcggtgccac tttttcaagt tgataacgga ctagccttat tttaacttgc
      241 tatttctagc tctaaaaccc tatcttccag aaagactcca aacaaggctt ttctccaagg
      301 gatatttata gtctcaaaac acacaattac tttacagtta gggtgagttt ccttttgtgc
      361 tgttttttaa aataataatt tagtatttgt atctcttata gaaatccaag cctatcatgt
      421 aaaatgtagc tagtattaaa aagaacagat tatctgtctt ttatcgcaca ttaagcctct
      481 atagttacta ggaaatatta tatgcaaatt aaccggggca ggggagtagc cgagcttctc
      541 ccacaagtct gtgcgagggg gccggcgcgg gcctagagat ggcggcgtcg gatctatctg
      601 agacgggtac ccaattcgcc ctatagtgag cgcgtaagct ttgcaaagat ggataaagtt
      661 ttaaacagag aggaatcttt gcagctaatg gaccttctag gtcttgaaag gagtgggaat
      721 tggctccggt gcccgtcagt gggcagagcg cacatcgccc acagtccccg agaagttggg
      781 gggaggggtc ggcaattgaa ccggtgccta gagaaggtgg cgcggggtaa actgggaaag
      841 tgatgtcgtg tactggctcc gcctttttcc cgagggtggg ggagaaccgt atataagtgc
      901 agtagtcgcc gtgaacgttc tttttcgcaa cgggtttgcc gccagaacac aggtaagtgc
      961 cgtgtgtggt tcccgcgggc ctggcctctt tacgggttat ggcccttgcg tgccttgaat
     1021 tacttccacc tggctgcagt acgtgattct tgatcccgag cttcgggttg gaagtgggtg
     1081 ggagagttcg aggccttgcg cttaaggagc cccttcgcct cgtgcttgag ttgaggcctg
     1141 gcctgggcgc tggggccgcc gcgtgcgaat ctggtggcac cttcgcgcct gtctcgctgc
     1201 tttcgataag tctctagcca tttaaaattt ttgatgacct gctgcgacgc tttttttctg
     1261 gcaagatagt cttgtaaatg cgggccaaga tctgcacact ggtatttcgg tttttggggc
     1321 cgcgggcggc gacggggccc gtgcgtccca gcgcacatgt tcggcgaggc ggggcctgcg
     1381 agcgcggcca ccgagaatcg gacgggggta gtctcaagct ggccggcctg ctctggtgcc
     1441 tggcctcgcg ccgccgtgta tcgccccgcc ctgggcggca aggctggccc ggtcggcacc
     1501 agttgcgtga gcggaaagat ggccgcttcc cggccctgct gcagggagct caaaatggag
     1561 gacgcggcgc tcgggagagc gggcgggtga gtcacccaca caaaggaaaa gggcctttcc
     1621 gtcctcagcc gtcgcttcat gtgactccac ggagtaccgg gcgccgtcca ggcacctcga
     1681 ttagttctcg agcttttgga gtacgtcgtc tttaggttgg ggggaggggt tttatgcgat
     1741 ggagtttccc cacactgagt gggtggagac tgaagttagg ccagcttggc acttgatgta
     1801 attctccttg gaatttgccc tttttgagtt tggatcttgg ttcattctca agcctcagac
     1861 agtggttcaa agtttttttc ttccatttca ggtgtcgtga ggtaccggat ccaccggtcg
     1921 ccaccatggt gagcaagggc gaggagctgt tcaccggggt ggtgcccatc ctggtcgagc
     1981 tggacggcga cgtaaacggc cacaagttca gcgtgtccgg cgagggcgag ggcgatgcca
     2041 cctacggcaa gctgaccctg aagttcatct gcaccaccgg caagctgccc gtgccctggc
     2101 ccaccctcgt gaccaccctg acctacggcg tgcagtgctt cagccgctac cccgaccaca
     2161 tgaagcagca cgacttcttc aagtccgcca tgcccgaagg ctacgtccag gagcgcacca
     2221 tcttcttcaa ggacgacggc aactacaaga cccgcgccga ggtgaagttc gagggcgaca
     2281 ccctggtgaa ccgcatcgag ctgaagggca tcgacttcaa ggaggacggc aacatcctgg
     2341 ggcacaagct ggagtacaac tacaacagcc acaacgtcta tatcatggcc gacaagcaga
     2401 agaacggcat caaggtgaac ttcaagatcc gccacaacat cgaggacggc agcgtgcagc
     2461 tcgccgacca ctaccagcag aacaccccca tcggcgacgg ccccgtgctg ctgcccgaca
     2521 accactacct gagcacccag tccgccctga gcaaagaccc caacgagaag cgcgatcaca
     2581 tggtcctgct ggagttcgtg accgccgccg ggatcactct cggcatggac gagctgtaca
     2641 agtaaagcgg ccgcactcga gatatcaagc ttatcgataa tcaacctctg gattacaaaa
     2701 tttgtgaaag attgactggt attcttaact atgttgctcc ttttacgcta tgtggatacg
     2761 ctgctttaat gcctttgtat catgctattg cttcccgtat ggctttcatt ttctcctcct
     2821 tgtataaatc ctggttgctg tctctttatg aggagttgtg gcccgttgtc aggcaacgtg
     2881 gcgtggtgtg cactgtgttt gctgacgcaa cccccactgg ttggggcatt gccaccacct
     2941 gtcagctcct ttccgggact ttcgctttcc ccctccctat tgccacggcg gaactcatcg
     3001 ccgcctgcct tgcccgctgc tggacagggg ctcggctgtt gggcactgac aattccgtgg
     3061 tgttgtcggg gaaatcatcg tcctttcctt ggctgctcgc ctatgttgcc acctggattc
     3121 tgcgcgggac gtccttctgc tacgtccctt cggccctcaa tccagcggac cttccttccc
     3181 gcggcctgct gccggctctg cggcctcttc cgcgtcttcg ccttcgccct cagacgagtc
     3241 ggatctccct ttgggccgcc tccccgcatc gataccgagc gctgctcgag agatctacgg
     3301 gtggcatccc tgtgacccct ccccagtgcc tctcctggcc ctggaagttg ccactccagt
     3361 gcccaccagc cttgtcctaa taaaattaag ttgcatcatt ttgtctgact aggtgtcctt
     3421 ctataatatt atggggtgga ggggggtggt atggagcaag gggcaagttg ggaagacaac
     3481 ctgtagggcc tgcggggtct attgggaacc aagctggagt gcagtggcac aatcttggct
     3541 cactgcaatc tccgcctcct gggttcaagc gattctcctg cctcagcctc ccgagttgtt
     3601 gggattccag gcatgcatga ccaggctcag ctaatttttg tttttttggt agagacgggg
     3661 tttcaccata ttggccaggc tggtctccaa ctcctaatct caggtgatct acccaccttg
     3721 gcctcccaaa ttgctgggat tacaggcgtg aaccactgct cccttccctg tccttctgat
     3781 tttgtaggta accacgctgg ccttttgctc acatgtgagg gcctatttcc catgattcct
     3841 tcatatttgc atatacgata caaggctgtt agagagataa ttggaattaa tttgactgta
     3901 aacacaaaga tattagtaca aaatacgtga cgtagaaagt aataatttct tgggtagttt
     3961 gcagttttaa aattatgttt taaaatggac tatcatatgc ttaccgtaac ttgaaagtat
     4021 ttcgatttct tggctttata tatcttgtgg aaaggacgaa acaccgcaga tcacgaggga
     4081 agaaggtttt agagctagaa atagcaagtt aaaataaggc tagtccgtta tcaacttgaa
     4141 aaagtggcac cgagtcggtg cttttttgtt ttagagctag tcggaccgag cggccgcagg
     4201 aacccctagt gatggagttg gccactccct ctctgcgcgc tcgctcgctc actgaggccg
     4261 ggcgaccaaa ggtcgcccga cgcccgggct ttgcccgggc ggcctcagtg agcgagcgag
     4321 cgcgcagctg cctgcagggg cgcctgatgc ggtattttct ccttacgcat ctgtgcggta
     4381 tttcacaccg catannnnnn nnnnnnnnnn nnnnnnnnnn nnnnnnnnnn nnnnnnnnnn
     4441 nnnnnnnnnn nnnnnnnnnn nnnnnnnnnn nnnnnnnnnn nnnnnnnnnt nnnnnnnnnn
     4501 nnnnnnnnnn nnnnnnnnnn nnnnnnnnnn nnnnnncnnn nnnnnnnnnn nnnnnnnnnn
     4561 nnnnnnnnnn nnnnnnnnnn nnnnnnnnnn nnnnnnnnnn nnnnnnnnnn nnnnnnnnnn
     4621 nnnnnnnnnn nnnnnnnnnn nnnnnnnnnn nnnnnnnnnn nnnnnnnnnn nnnnnnnncc
     4681 tttgacgttg gagtccacgt tctttaatag tggactcttg ttccaaactg gaacaacact
     4741 caactctatc tcgggctatt cttttgattt ataagggatt ttgccgattt cggtctattg
     4801 gttaaaaaat gagctgattt aacaaaaatt taacgcgaat tttaacaaaa tattaacgtt
     4861 tacaatttta tggtgcactc tcagtacaat ctgctctgat gccgcatagt taagccagcc
     4921 ccgacacccg ccaacacccg ctgacgcgcc ctgacgggct tgtctgctcc cggcatccgc
     4981 ttacagacaa gctgtgaccg tctccgggag ctgcatgtgt cagaggtttt caccgtcatc
     5041 accgaaacgc gcgagacgaa agggcctcgt gatacgccta tttttatagg ttaatgtcat
     5101 gataataatg gtttcttaga cgtcaggtgg cacttttcgg ggaaatgtgc gcggaacccc
     5161 tatttgttta tttttctaaa tacattcaaa tatgtatccg ctcatgagac aataaccctg
     5221 ataaatgctt caataatatt gaaaaaggaa gagtatgagt attcaacatt tccgtgtcgc
     5281 ccttattccc ttttttgcgg cattttgcct tcctgttttt gctcacccag aaacgctggt
     5341 gaaagtaaaa gatgctgaag atcagttggg tgcacgagtg ggttacatcg aactggatct
     5401 caacagcggt aagatccttg agagttttcg ccccgaagaa cgttttccaa tgatgagcac
     5461 ttttaaagtt ctgctatgtg gcgcggtatt atcccgtatt gacgccgggc aagagcaact
     5521 cggtcgccgc atacactatt ctcagaatga cttggttgag tactcaccag tcacagaaaa
     5581 gcatcttacg gatggcatga cagtaagaga attatgcagt gctgccataa ccatgagtga
     5641 taacactgcg gccaacttac ttctgacaac gatcggagga ccgaaggagc taaccgcttt
     5701 tttgcacaac atgggggatc atgtaactcg ccttgatcgt tgggaaccgg agctgaatga
     5761 agccatacca aacgacgagc gtgacaccac gatgcctgta gcaatggcaa caacgttgcg
     5821 caaactatta actggcgaac tacttactct agcttcccgg caacaattaa tagactggat
     5881 ggaggcggat aaagttgcag gaccacttct gcgctcggcc cttccggctg gctggtttat
     5941 tgctgataaa tctggagccg gtgagcgtgg gtctcgcggt atcattgcag cactggggcc
     6001 agatggtaag ccctcccgta tcgtagttat ctacacgacg gggagtcagg caactatgga
     6061 tgaacgaaat agacagatcg ctgagatagg tgcctcactg attaagcatt ggtaactgtc
     6121 agaccaagtt tactcatata tactttagat tgatttaaaa cttcattttt aatttaaaag
     6181 gatctaggtg aagatccttt ttgataatct catgaccaaa atcccttaac gtgagttttc
     6241 gttccactga gcgtcagacc ccgtagaaaa gatcaaagga tcttcttgag atcctttttt
     6301 tctgcgcgta atctgctgct tgcaaacaaa aaaaccaccg ctaccagcgg tggtttgttt
     6361 gccggatcaa gagctaccaa ctctttttcc gaaggtaact ggcttcagca gagcgcagat
     6421 accaaatact gttcttctag tgtagccgta gttaggccac cacttcaaga actctgtagc
     6481 accgcctaca tacctcgctc tgctaatcct gttaccagtg gctgctgcca gtggcgataa
     6541 gtcgtgtctt accgggttgg actcaagacg atagttaccg gataaggcgc agcggtcggg
     6601 ctgaacgggg ggttcgtgca cacagcccag cttggagcga acgacctaca ccgaactgag
     6661 atacctacag cgtgagctat gagaaagcgc cacgcttccc gaagggagaa aggcggacag
     6721 gtatccggta agcggcaggg tcggaacagg agagcgcacg agggagcttc cagggggaaa
     6781 cgcctggtat ctttatagtc ctgtcgggtt tcgccacctc tgacttgagc gtcgattttt
     6841 gtgatgctcg tcaggggggc ggagcctatg gaaaaacgcc agcaacgcgg cctttttacg
     6901 gttcctggcc ttttgctggc cttttgctca catgt
//
